Addgene plasmid #41645: pcDNA3-mNeptune2-N
Purpose: Expresses far-red FP mNeptune2 fused to Dronpa145N. Dronpa145N oligomerizes under violet light (390-400nm) and dissociates under cyan light (490-500nm)
Depositing lab: Michael Lin. Publication: Optical control of protein activity by fluorescent protein domains. Zhou XX, Chung HK, Lam AJ, Lin MZ. Science. 2012 Nov 9;338(6108):810-4. doi: 10.1126/science.1226854. PubMed 23139335.
Backbone
  Vector backbone: pcDNA3
  Backbone size w/o insert (bp): 5370
  Total vector size (bp): 6801
  Vector type: Mammalian Expression
Growth in bacteria
  Bacterial resistance: Ampicillin, 100 μg/mL
  Growth temperature: 37°C
  Growth strain: XL10 Gold
  Copy number: High Copy
Gene/Insert
  Gene/Insert name: mNeptune2-Dronpa145N
  Species: H. sapiens (human), Synthetic
  Insert size (bp): 1431
  Mutation: K145N on Dronpa (allows control of photochromic FP domain association by light)
  Promoter: CMV
  Cloning method: Restriction Enzyme; 5′ cloning site HindIII (not destroyed); 3′ cloning site Xho1 (not destroyed)
  Sequencing primers: 5′ XpressFWD: TATGGCTAGCATGACTGGT; 3′ SP6: ATTTAGGTGACACTATAG
Terms and licenses: Academic/Nonprofit Terms; Industry Terms: Not Available to Industry
How to cite: pcDNA3-mNeptune2-N was a gift from Michael Lin (Addgene plasmid # 41645 ; http://n2t.net/addgene:41645 ; RRID:Addgene_41645)
