[The description below was written by a language model from this plasmid's Addgene catalogue record and pLannotate feature annotations shown in this document.]
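Description:
pcDNA3-mNeptune2-N is a mammalian expression plasmid of about 6.8 kb built on the pcDNA3 backbone. It encodes a fusion of the far-red fluorescent protein mNeptune2 to Dronpa145N, a photochromic Dronpa variant carrying the K145N substitution. The roughly 1.4 kb insert sits between HindIII and XhoI sites, both retained. It is transcribed from the human cytomegalovirus immediate-early enhancer and promoter and terminated by the bovine growth hormone polyadenylation signal. T7 and SP6 phage promoters flank the insert, as is usual for this backbone. In the automated feature table the mNeptune2 coding sequence is followed by a second fluorescent-protein reading frame labelled PDM1-4, an Echinophyllia-derived tetrameric protein. This is evidently the closest database match to the Dronpa145N domain named in the catalogue entry. Short fragment hits such as an HIV-1 LTR piece, lacI and ble are probably incidental sequence matches rather than functional parts.

The plasmid is propagated in E. coli at high copy through a ColE1/pUC-type origin with ampicillin selection from the β-lactamase gene, and an f1 origin is also present. An SV40 early promoter drives the neomycin phosphotransferase gene with an SV40 polyadenylation signal, a cassette that commonly permits G418 selection of stably transfected mammalian cells.

According to the record, Dronpa145N oligomerizes under violet light (390–400 nm) and dissociates under cyan light (490–500 nm), and the K145N change is what makes domain association controllable by light. The mNeptune2 partner provides a constitutive far-red signal attached to the Dronpa domain. The construct comes from work on optical control of protein activity using fluorescent protein domains.
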