Features (pLannotate 1.2.2; 22 found; start..end, strand, type, name):
     45..374     +  promoter       SV40 promoter: SV40 enhancer and early promoter
    441..1232    +  CDS            neo: KKA2_KLEPN - Also known as kan, nptII. Experimental evidence at protein level: Swiss-Prot protein existence level 1. Resistance to kanamycin, neomycin, paromomycin, ribostamycin, butirosin and gentamicin B. From Klebsiella pneumoniae.
   1256..1414    +  CDS            ble (fragment): BLE_KLEPN - Experimental evidence at protein level: Swiss-Prot protein existence level 1. Binding protein with a strong affinity to the bleomycin family of antibiotics. Binds to CL990; an antimitotic-antibiotic compound. From Klebsiella pneumoniae.
   1409..1530    +  polyA_signal   SV40 poly(A) signal: SV40 polyadenylation signal
   1603..1619    -  protein_bind   lac operator: The lac repressor binds to the lac operator to inhibit transcription in E. coli. This inhibition can be relieved by adding lactose or isopropyl-β-D-thiogalactopyranoside (IPTG). lac repressor encoded by lacI
   1627..1657    -  promoter       lac promoter: promoter for the E. coli lac operon
   1672..1693    -  protein_bind   CAP binding site: CAP binding activates transcription in the presence of cAMP. E. coli catabolite activator protein
   1706..1798    -  CDS            lacI (fragment): lac repressor; lacI; The lac repressor binds to the lac operator to inhibit transcription in E. coli. This inhibition can be relieved by adding lactose or isopropyl-β-D-thiogalactopyranoside (IPTG).
   1981..2569    -  rep_origin     ori: high-copy-number ColE1/pMB1/pBR322/pUC origin of replication
   2740..3600    -  CDS            AmpR: β-lactamase; bla; confers resistance to ampicillin, carbenicillin, and related antibiotics
   3601..3705    -  promoter       AmpR promoter: bla
   3764..3816    -  misc_feature   bom (fragment): basis of mobility region from pBR322
   3971..4350    +  enhancer       CMV enhancer: human cytomegalovirus immediate early enhancer
   4351..4554    +  promoter       CMV promoter: human cytomegalovirus (CMV) immediate early promoter
   4550..4583    +  LTR            5' LTR (truncated) (fragment): truncated 5' long terminal repeat (LTR) from HIV-1
   4599..4617    +  promoter       T7 promoter: promoter for bacteriophage T7 RNA polymerase
   4631..5362    +  CDS            mNeptune2: mNeptune2 is a basic (constitutively fluorescent) red fluorescent protein published in 2014, derived from Entacmaea quadricolor. It is reported to be a rapidly-maturing monomer with high acid sensitivity.
   5387..6058    +  CDS            PDM1-4: PDM1-4 is a fluorescent protein published in 2010, derived from Echinophyllia sp. SC22. It is reported to be a tetramer.
   6089..6107    -  promoter       SP6 promoter: promoter for bacteriophage SP6 RNA polymerase
   6133..6357    +  polyA_signal   bGH poly(A) signal: bovine growth hormone polyadenylation signal
   6361..6382    +  promoter       SV40 promoter (fragment): SV40 enhancer and early promoter
   6403..31      +  rep_origin     f1 ori (across the origin) (sequence partly withheld): f1 bacteriophage origin of replication; arrow indicates direction of (+) strand synthesis
>Addgene plasmid #41645 | pcDNA3-mNeptune2-N | addgene full sequence | sequence record 296256 | Addgene NGS Result
GAGCTGATTTAACAAAAATTTAACGCGAATTAATTCTGTGGAATGTGTGTCAGTTAGGGTGTGGAAAGTC
CCCAGGCTCCCCAGCAGGCAGAAGTATGCAAAGCATGCATCTCAATTAGTCAGCAACCAGGTGTGGAAAG
TCCCCAGGCTCCCCAGCAGGCAGAAGTATGCAAAGCATGCATCTCAATTAGTCAGCAACCATAGTCCCGC
CCCTAACTCCGCCCATCCCGCCCCTAACTCCGCCCAGTTCCGCCCATTCTCCGCCCCATGGCTGACTAAT
TTTTTTTATTTATGCAGAGGCCGAGGCCGCCTCTGCCTCTGAGCTATTCCAGAAGTAGTGAGGAGGCTTT
TTTGGAGGCCTAGGCTTTTGCAAAAAGCTCCCGGGAGCTTGTATATCCATTTTCGGATCTGATCAAGAGA
CAGGATGAGGATCGTTTCGCATGATTGAACAAGATGGATTGCACGCAGGTTCTCCGGCCGCTTGGGTGGA
GAGGCTATTCGGCTATGACTGGGCACAACAGACAATCGGCTGCTCTGATGCCGCCGTGTTCCGGCTGTCA
GCGCAGGGGCGCCCGGTTCTTTTTGTCAAGACCGACCTGTCCGGTGCCCTGAATGAACTGCAGGACGAGG
CAGCGCGGCTATCGTGGCTGGCCACGACGGGCGTTCCTTGCGCAGCTGTGCTCGACGTTGTCACTGAAGC
GGGAAGGGACTGGCTGCTATTGGGCGAAGTGCCGGGGCAGGATCTCCTGTCATCTCACCTTGCTCCTGCC
GAGAAAGTATCCATCATGGCTGATGCAATGCGGCGGCTGCATACGCTTGATCCGGCTACCTGCCCATTCG
ACCACCAAGCGAAACATCGCATCGAGCGAGCACGTACTCGGATGGAAGCCGGTCTTGTCGATCAGGATGA
TCTGGACGAAGAGCATCAGGGGCTCGCGCCAGCCGAACTGTTCGCCAGGCTCAAGGCGCGCATGCCCGAC
GGCGAGGATCTCGTCGTGACCCATGGCGATGCCTGCTTGCCGAATATCATGGTGGAAAATGGCCGCTTTT
CTGGATTCATCGACTGTGGCCGGCTGGGTGTGGCGGACCGCTATCAGGACATAGCGTTGGCTACCCGTGA
TATTGCTGAAGAGCTTGGCGGCGAATGGGCTGACCGCTTCCTCGTGCTTTACGGTATCGCCGCTCCCGAT
TCGCAGCGCATCGCCTTCTATCGCCTTCTTGACGAGTTCTTCTGAGCGGGACTCTGGGGTTCGAAATGAC
CGACCAAGCGACGCCCAACCTGCCATCACGAGATTTCGATTCCACCGCCGCCTTCTATGAAAGGTTGGGC
TTCGGAATCGTTTTCCGGGACGCCGGCTGGATGATCCTCCAGCGCGGGGATCTCATGCTGGAGTTCTTCG
CCCACCCCAACTTGTTTATTGCAGCTTATAATGGTTACAAATAAAGCAATAGCATCACAAATTTCACAAA
TAAAGCATTTTTTTCACTGCATTCTAGTTGTGGTTTGTCCAAACTCATCAATGTATCTTATCATGTCTGT
ATACCGTCGACCTCTAGCTAGAGCTTGGCGTAATCATGGTCATAGCTGTTTCCTGTGTGAAATTGTTATC
CGCTCACAATTCCACACAACATACGAGCCGGAAGCATAAAGTGTAAAGCCTGGGGTGCCTAATGAGTGAG
CTAACTCACATTAATTGCGTTGCGCTCACTGCCCGCTTTCCAGTCGGGAAACCTGTCGTGCCAGCTGCAT
TAATGAATCGGCCAACGCGCGGGGAGAGGCGGTTTGCGTATTGGGCGCTCTTCCGCTTCCTCGCTCACTG
ACTCGCTGCGCTCGGTCGTTCGGCTGCGGCGAGCGGTATCAGCTCACTCAAAGGCGGTAATACGGTTATC
CACAGAATCAGGGGATAACGCAGGAAAGAACATGTGAGCAAAAGGCCAGCAAAAGGCCAGGAACCGTAAA
AAGGCCGCGTTGCTGGCGTTTTTCCATAGGCTCCGCCCCCCTGACGAGCATCACAAAAATCGACGCTCAA
GTCAGAGGTGGCGAAACCCGACAGGACTATAAAGATACCAGGCGTTTCCCCCTGGAAGCTCCCTCGTGCG
CTCTCCTGTTCCGACCCTGCCGCTTACCGGATACCTGTCCGCCTTTCTCCCTTCGGGAAGCGTGGCGCTT
TCTCATAGCTCACGCTGTAGGTATCTCAGTTCGGTGTAGGTCGTTCGCTCCAAGCTGGGCTGTGTGCACG
AACCCCCCGTTCAGCCCGACCGCTGCGCCTTATCCGGTAACTATCGTCTTGAGTCCAACCCGGTAAGACA
CGACTTATCGCCACTGGCAGCAGCCACTGGTAACAGGATTAGCAGAGCGAGGTATGTAGGCGGTGCTACA
GAGTTCTTGAAGTGGTGGCCTAACTACGGCTACACTAGAAGAACAGTATTTGGTATCTGCGCTCTGCTGA
AGCCAGTTACCTTCGGAAAAAGAGTTGGTAGCTCTTGATCCGGCAAACAAACCACCGCTGGTAGCGGTGG
TTTTTTTGTTTGCAAGCAGCAGATTACGCGCAGAAAAAAAGGATCTCAAGAAGATCCTTTGATCTTTTCT
ACGGGGTCTGACGCTCAGTGGAACGAAAACTCACGTTAAGGGATTTTGGTCATGAGATTATCAAAAAGGA
TCTTCACCTAGATCCTTTTAAATTAAAAATGAAGTTTTAAATCAATCTAAAGTATATATGAGTAAACTTG
GTCTGACAGTTACCAATGCTTAATCAGTGAGGCACCTATCTCAGCGATCTGTCTATTTCGTTCATCCATA
GTTGCCTGACTCCCCGTCGTGTAGATAACTACGATACGGGAGGGCTTACCATCTGGCCCCAGTGCTGCAA
TGATACCGCGAGACCCACGCTCACCGGCTCCAGATTTATCAGCAATAAACCAGCCAGCCGGAAGGGCCGA
GCGCAGAAGTGGTCCTGCAACTTTATCCGCCTCCATCCAGTCTATTAATTGTTGCCGGGAAGCTAGAGTA
AGTAGTTCGCCAGTTAATAGTTTGCGCAACGTTGTTGCCATTGCTACAGGCATCGTGGTGTCACGCTCGT
CGTTTGGTATGGCTTCATTCAGCTCCGGTTCCCAACGATCAAGGCGAGTTACATGATCCCCCATGTTGTG
CAAAAAAGCGGTTAGCTCCTTCGGTCCTCCGATCGTTGTCAGAAGTAAGTTGGCCGCAGTGTTATCACTC
ATGGTTATGGCAGCACTGCATAATTCTCTTACTGTCATGCCATCCGTAAGATGCTTTTCTGTGACTGGTG
AGTACTCAACCAAGTCATTCTGAGAATAGTGTATGCGGCGACCGAGTTGCTCTTGCCCGGCGTCAATACG
GGATAATACCGCGCCACATAGCAGAACTTTAAAAGTGCTCATCATTGGAAAACGTTCTTCGGGGCGAAAA
CTCTCAAGGATCTTACCGCTGTTGAGATCCAGTTCGATGTAACCCACTCGTGCACCCAACTGATCTTCAG
CATCTTTTACTTTCACCAGCGTTTCTGGGTGAGCAAAAACAGGAAGGCAAAATGCCGCAAAAAAGGGAAT
AAGGGCGACACGGAAATGTTGAATACTCATACTCTTCCTTTTTCAATATTATTGAAGCATTTATCAGGGT
TATTGTCTCATGAGCGGATACATATTTGAATGTATTTAGAAAAATAAACAAATAGGGGTTCCGCGCACAT
TTCCCCGAAAAGTGCCACCTGACGTCGACGGATCGGGAGATCTCCCGATCCCCTATGGTGCACTCTCAGT
ACAATCTGCTCTGATGCCGCATAGTTAAGCCAGTATCTGCTCCCTGCTTGTGTGTTGGAGGTCGCTGAGT
AGTGCGCGAGCAAAATTTAAGCTACAACAAGGCAAGGCTTGACCGACAATTGCATGAAGAATCTGCTTAG
GGTTAGGCGTTTTGCGCTGCTTCGCGATGTACGGGCCAGATATACGCGTTGACATTGATTATTGACTAGT
TATTAATAGTAATCAATTACGGGGTCATTAGTTCATAGCCCATATATGGAGTTCCGCGTTACATAACTTA
CGGTAAATGGCCCGCCTGGCTGACCGCCCAACGACCCCCGCCCATTGACGTCAATAATGACGTATGTTCC
CATAGTAACGCCAATAGGGACTTTCCATTGACGTCAATGGGTGGAGTATTTACGGTAAACTGCCCACTTG
GCAGTACATCAAGTGTATCATATGCCAAGTACGCCCCCTATTGACGTCAATGACGGTAAATGGCCCGCCT
GGCATTATGCCCAGTACATGACCTTATGGGACTTTCCTACTTGGCAGTACATCTACGTATTAGTCATCGC
TATTACCATGGTGATGCGGTTTTGGCAGTACATCAATGGGCGTGGATAGCGGTTTGACTCACGGGGATTT
CCAAGTCTCCACCCCATTGACGTCAATGGGAGTTTGTTTTGGCACCAAAATCAACGGGACTTTCCAAAAT
GTCGTAACAACTCCGCCCCATTGACGCAAATGGGCGGTAGGCGTGTACGGTGGGAGGTCTATATAAGCAG
AGCTCTCTGGCTAACTAGAGAACCCACTGCTTACTGGCTTATCGAAATTAATACGACTCACTATAGGGAG
ACCCAAGCTTATGGTGTCTAAGGGCGAAGAGCTGATTAAGGAGAACATGCACATGAAGCTGTACATGGAG
GGCACCGTGAACAACCACCACTTCAAGTGCACATCCGAGGGCGAAGGCAAGCCCTACGAGGGCACCCAGA
CCGGCAGAATCAAGGTGGTCGAGGGCGGCCCTCTCCCCTTCGCCTTCGACATCCTGGCTACCTGCTTCAT
GTACGGCAGCAAGACCTTCATCAACCACACCCAGGGCATCCCCGATTTCTTTAAGCAGTCCTTCCCTGAG
GGCTTCACATGGGAGAGAGTCACCACATACGAAGACGGGGGCGTGCTTACCGTTACCCAGGACACCAGCC
TCCAGGACGGCTGCTTGATCTACAACGTCAAGCTCAGAGGGGTGAACTTCCCATCCAACGGCCCTGTGAT
GCAGAAGAAAACACTCGGCTGGGAGGCCAGTACCGAGACCCTGTACCCCGCTGACGGCGGCCTGGAAGGC
AGATGCGACATGGCCCTGAAGCTCGTGGGCGGGGGCCACCTGCACTGCAACCTGAAGACCACATACAGAT
CCAAGAAACCCGCTAAGAACCTCAAGATGCCCGGCGTCTACTTTGTGGACCGCAGACTGGAAAGAATCAA
GGAGGCCGACAATGAGACCTACGTCGAGCAGCACGAGGTGGCTGTGGCCAGATACTGCGACCTCCCTAGC
AAACTGGGGCACAAACTTAATGGCATGGACGAGCTGTACAAGGGACTTAAGGGATCCGAATTCGGCATGA
GCGTGATCAAGCCCGACATGAAAATCAAGCTGAGGATGGAGGGTGCCGTGAACGGTCACCCGTTTGCGAT
CGAGGGCGTGGGACTGGGCAAGCCGTTCGAGGGAAAGCAAAGCATGGACCTCAAGGTGAAGGAGGGCGGA
CCGCTGCCCTTCGCCTACGACATTCTGACCACTGTCTTCTGCTACGGTAATCGCGTCTTCGCAAAGTATC
CCGAAAACATCGTGGATTACTTTAAGCAGAGCTTCCCGGAGGGTTACTCCTGGGAGCGATCCATGAACTA
CGAGGACGGAGGGATCTGCAACGCGACGAACGATATAACCTTGGACGGCGACTGCTACATTTACGAAATT
CGGTTCGACGGCGTGAATTTCCCAGCGAATGGCCCTGTAATGCAAAAACGCACGGTAAAGTGGGAGCCCA
GCACCGAGAACCTGTACGTCCGCGACGGAGTCCTGAAGGGAGACGTGAACATGGCGCTTTCATTGGAAGG
TGGCGGGCACTACAGATGCGATTTCAAGACGACCTATAAGGCGAAAAAGGTGGTCCAACTGCCGGACTAC
CATTTCGTCGACCACCACATCGAGATCAAGAGCCACGACAAAGACTATAGCAACGTGAATCTCCACGAGC
ATGCCGAGGCCCACAGCGAGCTGCCCAGGCAGGCCAAGTAACTCGAGCATGCATCTAGAGGGCCCTATTC
TATAGTGTCACCTAAATGCTAGAGCTCGCTGATCAGCCTCGACTGTGCCTTCTAGTTGCCAGCCATCTGT
TGTTTGCCCCTCCCCCGTGCCTTCCTTGACCCTGGAAGGTGCCACTCCCACTGTCCTTTCCTAATAAAAT
GAGGAAATTGCATCGCATTGTCTGAGTAGGTGTCATTCTATTCTGGGGGGTGGGGTGGGGCAGGACAGCA
AGGGGGAGGATTGGGAAGACAATAGCAGGCATGCTGGGGATGCGGTGGGCTCTATGGCTTCTGAGGCGGA
AAGAACCAGCTGGGGCTCTAGGGGGTATCCCC
[124 nt withheld, positions 6403-6526]
C
[91 nt withheld, positions 6528-6618]
A
[49 nt withheld, positions 6620-6668]
CCTTTGACGTTGGAGTCCACGTTCTTT
[37 nt withheld, positions 6696-6732]
ACCCTATCTCGGTCTATTCTTTTGATTTATAAGGGATTTTGCCGATTTCGGCCTATTGGTTAAAAAAT
