>Addgene plasmid #41645 | pcDNA3-mNeptune2-N | addgene partial sequence | sequence record 82773 | CMV-F 5'-CGCAAATGGGCGGTAGGCGTG-3'
TCTCTGGCTAACTAGAGAACCCACTGCTTACTGGCTTATCGAAATTAATACGACTCACTATAGGGAGACC
CAAGCTTATGGTGTCTAAGGGCGAAGAGCTGATTAAGGAGAACATGCACATGAAGCTGTACATGGAGGGC
ACCGTGAACAACCACCACTTCAAGTGCACATCCGAGGGCGAAGGCAAGCCCTACGAGGGCACCCAGACCG
GCAGAATCAAGGTGGTCGAGGGCGGCCCTCTCCCCTTCGCCTTCGACATCCTGGCTACCTGCTTCATGTA
CGGCAGCAAGACCTTCATCAACCACACCCAGGGCATCCCCGATTTCTTTAAGCAGTCCTTCCCTGAGGGC
TTCACATGGGAGAGAGTCACCACATACGAAGACGGGGGCGTGCTTACCGTTACCCAGGACACCAGCCTCC
AGGACGGCTGCTTGATCTACAACGTCAAGCTCAGAGGGGTGAACTTCCCATCCAACGGCCCTGTGATGCA
GAAGAAAACACTCGGCTGGGAGGCCAGTACCGAGACCCTGTACCCCGCTGACGGCGGCCTGGAAGGCAGA
TGCGACATGGCCCTGAAGCTCGTGGGCGGGGGCCACCTGCACTGCAACCTGAAGACCACATACAGATCCA
AGAAACCCGCTAAGAACCTCAAGATGCCCGGCGTCTACTTTGTGGACCGCAGACTGGAAAGAATCAAGGA
GGCCGACAATGAGACCTACGTCGAGCAGCACGAGGTGGCTGTGGCCAGATACTGCGACCTCCCTAGCAAA
CTGGGGCACAAACTTAATGGCATGGACGAGCTGTACAAGGGACTTAAGGGATCCGAATTCGGCATGAGCG
TGATCAAGCCCGACATGAAAATCAAGCTG
