>Addgene plasmid #41645 | pcDNA3-mNeptune2-N | addgene partial sequence | sequence record 151023 | BGH-rev 5'-TAGAAGGCACAGTCGAGG-3'
GGCCCTCTAGATGCATGCTCGAGTTACTTGGCCTGCCTGGGCAGCTCGCTGTGGGCCTCGGCATGCTCGT
GGAGATTCACGTTGCTATAGTCTTTGTCGTGGCTCTTGATCTCGATGTGGTGGTCGACGAAATGGTAGTC
CGGCAGTTGGACCACCTTTTTCGCCTTATAGGTCGTCTTGAAATCGCATCTGTAGTGCCCGCCACCTTCC
AATGAAAGCGCCATGTTCACGTCTCCCTTCAGGACTCCGTCGCGGACGTACAGGTTCTCGGTGCTGGGCT
CCCACTTTACCGTGCGTTTTTGCATTACAGGGCCATTCGCTGGGAAATTCACGCCGTCGAACCGAATTTC
GTAAATGTAGCAGTCGCCGTCCAAGGTTATATCGTTCGTCGCGTTGCAGATCCCTCCGTCCTCGTAGTTC
ATGGATCGCTCCCAGGAGTAACCCTCCGGGAAGCTCTGCTTAAAGTAATCCACGATGTTTTCGGGATACT
TTGCGAAGACGCGATTACCGTAGCAGAAGACAGTGGTCAGAATGTCGTAGGCGAAGGGCAGCGGTCCGCC
CTCCTTCACCTTGAGGTCCATGCTTTGCTTTCCCTCGAACGGCTTGCCCAGTCCCACGCCCTCGATCGCA
AACGGGTGACCGTTCACGGCACCCTCCATCCTCAGCTTGATTTTCATGTCGGGCTTGATCACGCTCATGC
CGAATTCGGATCCCTTAAGTCCCTTGTACAGCTCGTCCATGCCATTAAGTTTGTGCCCCAGTTTGCTAGG
GAGGTCGCAGTATCTGGCCACAGCCACCTCGTGCTGCTCGACGTAGGTCTCATTGTCGGCCTCCTTGATT
CTTTCCAGTCTGCGGTCCACAAAGT
